>Addgene plasmid #142861 | TFORF1828 | addgene full sequence | sequence record 462908 | Addgene NGS Result
TTAATGTAGTCTTATGCAATACTCTTGTAGTCTTGCAACATGGTAACGATGAGTTAGCAACATGCCTTAC
AAGGAGAGAAAAAGCACCGTGCATGCCGATTGGTGGAAGTAAGGTGGTACGATCGTGCCTTATTAGGAAG
GCAACAGACGGGTCTGACATGGATTGGACGAACCACTGAATTGCCGCATTGCAGAGATATTGTATTTAAG
TGCCTAGCTCGATACATAAACGGGTCTCTCTGGTTAGACCAGATCTGAGCCTGGGAGCTCTCTGGCTAAC
TAGGGAACCCACTGCTTAAGCCTCAATAAAGCTTGCCTTGAGTGCTTCAAGTAGTGTGTGCCCGTCTGTT
GTGTGACTCTGGTAACTAGAGATCCCTCAGACCCTTTTAGTCAGTGTGGAAAATCTCTAGCAGTGGCGCC
CGAACAGGGACTTGAAAGCGAAAGGGAAACCAGAGGAGCTCTCTCGACGCAGGACTCGGCTTGCTGAAGC
GCGCACGGCAAGAGGCGAGGGGCGGCGACTGGTGAGTACGCCAAAAATTTTGACTAGCGGAGGCTAGAAG
GAGAGAGATGGGTGCGAGAGCGTCAGTATTAAGCGGGGGAGAATTAGATCGCGATGGGAAAAAATTCGGT
TAAGGCCAGGGGGAAAGAAAAAATATAAATTAAAACATATAGTATGGGCAAGCAGGGAGCTAGAACGATT
CGCAGTTAATCCTGGCCTGTTAGAAACATCAGAAGGCTGTAGACAAATACTGGGACAGCTACAACCATCC
CTTCAGACAGGATCAGAAGAACTTAGATCATTATATAATACAGTAGCAACCCTCTATTGTGTGCATCAAA
GGATAGAGATAAAAGACACCAAGGAAGCTTTAGACAAGATAGAGGAAGAGCAAAACAAAAGTAAGACCAC
CGCACAGCAAGCGGCCGCTGATCTTCAGACCTGGAGGAGGAGATATGAGGGACAATTGGAGAAGTGAATT
ATATAAATATAAAGTAGTAAAAATTGAACCATTAGGAGTAGCACCCACCAAGGCAAAGAGAAGAGTGGTG
CAGAGAGAAAAAAGAGCAGTGGGAATAGGAGCTTTGTTCCTTGGGTTCTTGGGAGCAGCAGGAAGCACTA
TGGGCGCAGCGTCAATGACGCTGACGGTACAGGCCAGACAATTATTGTCTGGTATAGTGCAGCAGCAGAA
CAATTTGCTGAGGGCTATTGAGGCGCAACAGCATCTGTTGCAACTCACAGTCTGGGGCATCAAGCAGCTC
CAGGCAAGAATCCTGGCTGTGGAAAGATACCTAAAGGATCAACAGCTCCTGGGGATTTGGGGTTGCTCTG
GAAAACTCATTTGCACCACTGCTGTGCCTTGGAATGCTAGTTGGAGTAATAAATCTCTGGAACAGATTTG
GAATCACACGACCTGGATGGAGTGGGACAGAGAAATTAACAATTACACAAGCTTAATACACTCCTTAATT
GAAGAATCGCAAAACCAGCAAGAAAAGAATGAACAAGAATTATTGGAATTAGATAAATGGGCAAGTTTGT
GGAATTGGTTTAACATAACAAATTGGCTGTGGTATATAAAATTATTCATAATGATAGTAGGAGGCTTGGT
AGGTTTAAGAATAGTTTTTGCTGTACTTTCTATAGTGAATAGAGTTAGGCAGGGATATTCACCATTATCG
TTTCAGACCCACCTCCCAACCCCGAGGGGACCCATGCATTGCATCTCAATTAGTCAGCAACCAGGTGTGG
AAAGTCCCCAGGCTCCCCAGCAGGCAGAAGTATGCAAAGCATGCGTCTCAATTAGTCAGCAACCATAGTC
CCGCCCCTAACTCCGCCCATCCCGCCCCTAACTCCGCCCAGTTCCGCCCATTCTCCGCCCCATGGCTGAC
TAATTTTTTTTATTTATGCAGAGGCCGAGGCCGCCTCGGCCTCTGAGCTATTCCAGAAGTAGTGAGGAGG
CTTTTTTGGAGGCCTAGGCTTTTGCAAAAAGCTTTCTAGAGGTACCACCGGAGCTTACCATGACCGAGTA
CAAGCCCACGGTGCGCCTCGCCACCCGCGACGACGTCCCCAGGGCCGTACGCACCCTCGCCGCCGCGTTC
GCCGACTACCCCGCCACGCGCCACACCGTCGATCCGGACCGCCACATCGAGCGGGTCACCGAGCTGCAAG
AACTCTTCCTCACGCGCGTCGGGCTCGACATCGGCAAGGTGTGGGTCGCGGACGACGGCGCCGCCGTGGC
GGTCTGGACCACGCCGGAGAGCGTCGAAGCGGGGGCGGTGTTCGCCGAGATCGGCCCGCGCATGGCCGAG
TTGAGCGGTTCCCGGCTGGCCGCGCAGCAACAGATGGAAGGCCTCCTGGCGCCGCACCGGCCCAAGGAGC
CCGCGTGGTTCCTGGCCACCGTCGGCGTCTCGCCCGACCACCAGGGCAAGGGTCTGGGCAGCGCCGTCGT
GCTCCCCGGAGTGGAGGCGGCCGAGCGCGCCGGGGTGCCCGCCTTCCTGGAGACCTCCGCGCCCCGCAAC
CTCCCCTTCTACGAGCGGCTCGGCTTCACCGTCACCGCCGACGTCGAGGTGCCCGAAGGACCGCGCACCT
GGTGCATGACCCGCAAGCCCGGTGCCAGTTAACGAATTCTAGATCTTGAGACAAATGGCAGTATTCATCC
ACAATTTTAAAAGAAAAGGGGGGATTGGGGGGTACAGTGCAGGGGAAAGAATAGTAGACATAATAGCAAC
AGACATACAAACTAAAGAATTACAAAAACAAATTACAAAAATTCAAAATTTTCGGGTTTATTACAGGGAC
AGCAGAGATCCACTTTGGCGCCGGCTCGAGGCCTGCAGGTGCAAAGATGGATAAAGTTTTAAACAGAGAG
GAATCTTTGCAGCTAATGGACCTTCTAGGTCTTGAAAGGAGTGGGAATTGGCTCCGGTGCCCGTCAGTGG
GCAGAGCGCACATCGCCCACAGTCCCCGAGAAGTTGGGGGGAGGGGTCGGCAATTGAACCGGTGCCTAGA
GAAGGTGGCGCGGGGTAAACTGGGAAAGTGATGTCGTGTACTGGCTCCGCCTTTTTCCCGAGGGTGGGGG
AGAACCGTATATAAGTGCAGTAGTCGCCGTGAACGTTCTTTTTCGCAACGGGTTTGCCGCCAGAACACAG
GTAAGTGCCGTGTGTGGTTCCCGCGGGCCTGGCCTCTTTACGGGTTATGGCCCTTGCGTGCCTTGAATTA
CTTCCACCTGGCTGCAGTACGTGATTCTTGATCCCGAGCTTCGGGTTGGAAGTGGGTGGGAGAGTTCGAG
GCCTTGCGCTTAAGGAGCCCCTTCGCCTCGTGCTTGAGTTGAGGCCTGGCCTGGGCGCTGGGGCCGCCGC
GTGCGAATCTGGTGGCACCTTCGCGCCTGTCTCGCTGCTTTCGATAAGTCTCTAGCCATTTAAAATTTTT
GATGACCTGCTGCGACGCTTTTTTTCTGGCAAGATAGTCTTGTAAATGCGGGCCAAGATCTGCACACTGG
TATTTCGGTTTTTGGGGCCGCGGGCGGCGACGGGGCCCGTGCGTCCCAGCGCACATGTTCGGCGAGGCGG
GGCCTGCGAGCGCGGCCACCGAGAATCGGACGGGGGTAGTCTCAAGCTGGCCGGCCTGCTCTGGTGCCTG
GCCTCGCGCCGCCGTGTATCGCCCCGCCCTGGGCGGCAAGGCTGGCCCGGTCGGCACCAGTTGCGTGAGC
GGAAAGATGGCCGCTTCCCGGCCCTGCTGCAGGGAGCTCAAAATGGAGGACGCGGCGCTCGGGAGAGCGG
GCGGGTGAGTCACCCACACAAAGGAAAAGGGCCTTTCCGTCCTCAGCCGTCGCTTCATGTGACTCCACGG
AGTACCGGGCGCCGTCCAGGCACCTCGATTAGTTCTCGAGCTTTTGGAGTACGTCGTCTTTAGGTTGGGG
GGAGGGGTTTTATGCGATGGAGTTTCCCCACACTGAGTGGGTGGAGACTGAAGTTAGGCCAGCTTGGCAC
TTGATGTAATTCTCCTTGGAATTTGCCCTTTTTGAGTTTGGATCTTGGTTCATTCTCAAGCCTCAGACAG
TGGTTCAAAGTTTTTTTCTTCCATTTCAGGTGTCGTGAGGCTAGCACCGCCACCATGACATCAGATGTAC
CATCACTGGGTCCAGCCATTGCCTCTGGAAACTCTGGACCTGGAATTCAAGGTGGAGGAGCCATTGTCCA
GAGGGCTATTAAGCGGCGACCAGGGCTGGATTTTGATGATGATGGAGAAGGGAACAGTAAATTTTTGAGG
TGTGATGATGATCAGATGTCTAACGATAAGGAGCGGTTTGCCAGGTCGGATGATGAGCAGAGCTCTGCGG
ATAAAGAGAGACTTGCCAGGGAAAATCACAGTGAAATTGAACGGCGGCGACGGAACAAGATGACAGCCTA
CATCACAGAACTGTCAGATATGGTACCCACCTGTAGTGCCCTGGCTCGAAAACCAGACAAGCTAACCATC
TTACGCATGGCAGTTTCTCACATGAAGTCCTTGCGGGGAACTGGCAACACATCCACTGATGGCTCCTATA
AGCCGTCTTTCCTCACTGATCAGGAACTGAAACATTTGATCTTGGAGGCAGCAGATGGCTTTCTGTTTAT
TGTCTCATGTGAGACAGGCAGGGTGGTGTATGTGTCTGACTCCGTGACTCCTGTTTTGAACCAGCCACAG
TCTGAATGGTTTGGCAGCACACTCTATGATCAGGTGCACCCAGATGATGTGGATAAACTTCGTGAGCAGC
TTTCCACTTCAGAAAATGCCCTGACAGGGCGTATCCTGGATCTAAAGACTGGAACAGTGAAAAAGGAAGG
TCAGCAGTCTTCCATGAGAATGTGTATGGGCTCAAGGAGATCGTTTATTTGCCGAATGAGGTGTGGCAGT
AGCTCTGTGGACCCAGTTTCTGTGAATAGGCTGAGCTTTGTGAGGAACAGATGCAGGAATGGACTTGGCT
CTGTAAAGGATGGGGAACCTCACTTCGTGGTGGTCCACTGCACAGGCTACATCAAGGCCTGGCCCCCAGC
AGATGATGACCCAGAGGCTGGCCAGGGAAGCAAGTTTTGCCTAGTGGCCATTGGCAGATTGCAGGTAACT
AGTTCTCCCAACTGTACAGACATGAGTAATGTTTGTCAACCAACAGAGTTCATCTCCCGACACAACATTG
AGGGTATCTTCACTTTTGTGGATCACCGCTGTGTGGCTACTGTTGGCTACCAGCCACAGGAACTCTTAGG
AAAGAATATTGTAGAATTCTGTCATCCTGAAGACCAGCAGCTTCTAAGAGACAGCTTCCAACAGGTAGTG
AAATTAAAAGGCCAAGTGCTGTCTGTCATGTTCCGGTTCCGGTCTAAGAACCAAGAATGGCTCTGGATGA
GAACCAGCTCCTTTACTTTCCAGAACCCTTACTCAGATGAAATTGAGTACATCATCTGTACCAACACCAA
TGTGAAGAACTCTAGCCAAGAACCACGGCCTACACTCTCCAACACAATCCAGAGGCCACAACTAGGTCCC
ACAGCTAATTTACCCCTGGAGATGGGCTCAGGACAGCTGGCACCCAGGCAGCAGCAACAGCAAACAGAAT
TGGACATGGTACCAGGAAGAGATGGACTGGCCAGCTACAATCATTCCCAGGTGGTTCAGCCTGTGACAAC
CACAGGACCAGAACACAGCAAGCCCCTTGAGAAGTCAGATGGTTTATTTGCCCAGGATAGAGATCCAAGA
TTTTCAGAAATCTATCACAACATCAATGCGGATCAGAGTAAAGGCATCTCCTCCAGCACTGTCCCTGCCA
CCCAACAGCTATTCTCCCAGGGCAACACATTCCCTCCTACCCCCCGGCCGGCAGAGAATTTCAGGAATAG
TGGCCTAGCCCCTCCTGTAACCATTGTCCAGCCATCAGCTTCTGCAGGACAGATGTTGGCCCAGATTTCC
CGCCACTCCAACCCCACCCAAGGAGCAACCCCAACTTGGACCCCTACTACCCGCTCAGGCTTTTCTGCCC
AGCAGGTGGCTACCCAGGCTACTGCTAAGACTCGTACTTCCCAGTTTGGTGTGGGCAGCTTTCAGACTCC
ATCCTCCTTCAGCTCCATGTCCCTCCCTGGTGCCCCAACTGCATCGCCTGGTGCTGCTGCCTACCCTAGT
CTCACCAATCGTGGATCTAACTTTGCTCCTGAGACTGGACAGACTGCAGGACAATTCCAGACACGGACAG
CAGAGGGTGTGGGTGTCTGGCCACAGTGGCAGGGCCAGCAGCCTCATCATCGTTCAAGTTCTAGTGAGCA
ACATGTTCAACAACCGCCAGCACAGCAACCTGGCCAGCCTGAGGTCTTCCAGGAGATGCTGTCCATGCTG
GGAGATCAGAGCAACAGCTACAACAATGAAGAATTCCCTGATCTAACTATGTTTCCCCCCTTTTCAGAAT
AGTAATGAACTAGTCCGTAACTTGAAAGTATTTCGATTTCTTGGCTTTATATATCTTGTGGAAAGGACGA
TAAGTACTGTCGACCTACTGCCCAACGCGTTAAGTCGACAATCAACCTCTGGATTACAAAATTTGTGAAA
GATTGACTGGTATTCTTAACTATGTTGCTCCTTTTACGCTATGTGGATACGCTGCTTTAATGCCTTTGTA
TCATGCTATTGCTTCCCGTATGGCTTTCATTTTCTCCTCCTTGTATAAATCCTGGTTGCTGTCTCTTTAT
GAGGAGTTGTGGCCCGTTGTCAGGCAACGTGGCGTGGTGTGCACTGTGTTTGCTGACGCAACCCCCACTG
GTTGGGGCATTGCCACCACCTGTCAGCTCCTTTCCGGGACTTTCGCTTTCCCCCTCCCTATTGCCACGGC
GGAACTCATCGCCGCCTGCCTTGCCCGCTGCTGGACAGGGGCTCGGCTGTTGGGCACTGACAATTCCGTG
GTGTTGTCGGGGAAATCATCGTCCTTTCCTTGGCTGCTCGCCTGTGTTGCCACCTGGATTCTGCGCGGGA
CGTCCTTCTGCTACGTCCCTTCGGCCCTCAATCCAGCGGACCTTCCTTCCCGCGGCCTGCTGCCGGCTCT
GCGGCCTCTTCCGCGTCTTCGCCTTCGCCCTCAGACGAGTCGGATCTCCCTTTGGGCCGCCTCCCCGCGT
CGACTTTAAGACCAATGACTTACAAGGCAGCTGTAGATCTTAGCCACTTTTTAAAAGAAAAGGGGGGACT
GGAAGGGCTAATTCACTCCCAACGAAGACAAGATCTGCTTTTTGCTTGTACTGGGTCTCTCTGGTTAGAC
CAGATCTGAGCCTGGGAGCTCTCTGGCTAACTAGGGAACCCACTGCTTAAGCCTCAATAAAGCTTGCCTT
GAGTGCTTCAAGTAGTGTGTGCCCGTCTGTTGTGTGACTCTGGTAACTAGAGATCCCTCAGACCCTTTTA
GTCAGTGTGGAAAATCTCTAGCAGTACGTATAGTAGTTCATGTCATCTTATTATTCAGTATTTATAACTT
GCAAAGAAATGAATATCAGAGAGTGAGAGGAACTTGTTTATTGCAGCTTATAATGGTTACAAATAAAGCA
ATAGCATCACAAATTTCACAAATAAAGCATTTTTTTCACTGCATTCTAGTTGTGGTTTGTCCAAACTCAT
CAATGTATCTTATCATGTCTGGCTCTAGCTATCCCGCCCCTAACTCCGCCCATCCCGCCCCTAACTCCGC
CCAGTTCCGCCCATTCTCCGCCCCATGGCTGACTAATTTTTTTTATTTATGCAGAGGCCGAGGCCGCCTC
GGCCTCTGAGCTATTCCAGAAGTAGTGAGGAGGCTTTTTTGGAGGCCTAGGGACGTACCCAATTCGCCCT
ATAGTGAGTCGTATTACGCGCGCTCACTGGCCGTCGTTTTACAACGTCGTGACTGGGAAAACCCTGGCGT
TACCCAACTTAATCGCCTTGCAGCACATCCCCCTTTCGCCAGCTGGCGTAATAGCGAAGAGGCCCGCACC
GATCGCCCTTCCCAACAGTTGCGCAGCCTGAATGGCGAATGGG
[124 nt withheld, positions 8024-8147]
C
[91 nt withheld, positions 8149-8239]
A
[49 nt withheld, positions 8241-8289]
CCTTTGACGTTGGAGTCCACGTTCTTT
[37 nt withheld, positions 8317-8353]
ACCCTATCTCGGTCTATTCTTTTGATTTATAAGGGATTTTGCCGATTTCGGCCTATTGGTTAAAAAATGA
GCTGATTTAACAAAAATTTAACGCGAATTTTAACAAAATATTAACGCTTACAATTTAGGTGGCACTTTTC
GGGGAAATGTGCGCGGAACCCCTATTTGTTTATTTTTCTAAATACATTCAAATATGTATCCGCTCATGAG
ACAATAACCCTGATAAATGCTTCAATAATATTGAAAAAGGAAGAGTATGAGTATTCAACATTTCCGTGTC
GCCCTTATTCCCTTTTTTGCGGCATTTTGCCTTCCTGTTTTTGCTCACCCAGAAACGCTGGTGAAAGTAA
AAGATGCTGAAGATCAGTTGGGTGCACGAGTGGGTTACATCGAACTGGATCTCAACAGCGGTAAGATCCT
TGAGAGTTTTCGCCCCGAAGAACGTTTTCCAATGATGAGCACTTTTAAAGTTCTGCTATGTGGCGCGGTA
TTATCCCGTATTGACGCCGGGCAAGAGCAACTCGGTCGCCGCATACACTATTCTCAGAATGACTTGGTTG
AGTACTCACCAGTCACAGAAAAGCATCTTACGGATGGCATGACAGTAAGAGAATTATGCAGTGCTGCCAT
AACCATGAGTGATAACACTGCGGCCAACTTACTTCTGACAACGATCGGAGGACCGAAGGAGCTAACCGCT
TTTTTGCACAACATGGGGGATCATGTAACTCGCCTTGATCGTTGGGAACCGGAGCTGAATGAAGCCATAC
CAAACGACGAGCGTGACACCACGATGCCTGTAGCAATGGCAACAACGTTGCGCAAACTATTAACTGGCGA
ACTACTTACTCTAGCTTCCCGGCAACAATTAATAGACTGGATGGAGGCGGATAAAGTTGCAGGACCACTT
CTGCGCTCGGCCCTTCCGGCTGGCTGGTTTATTGCTGATAAATCTGGAGCCGGTGAGCGTGGGTCTCGCG
GTATCATTGCAGCACTGGGGCCAGATGGTAAGCCCTCCCGTATCGTAGTTATCTACACGACGGGGAGTCA
GGCAACTATGGATGAACGAAATAGACAGATCGCTGAGATAGGTGCCTCACTGATTAAGCATTGGTAACTG
TCAGACCAAGTTTACTCATATATACTTTAGATTGATTTAAAACTTCATTTTTAATTTAAAAGGATCTAGG
TGAAGATCCTTTTTGATAATCTCATGACCAAAATCCCTTAACGTGAGTTTTCGTTCCACTGAGCGTCAGA
CCCCGTAGAAAAGATCAAAGGATCTTCTTGAGATCCTTTTTTTCTGCGCGTAATCTGCTGCTTGCAAACA
AAAAAACCACCGCTACCAGCGGTGGTTTGTTTGCCGGATCAAGAGCTACCAACTCTTTTTCCGAAGGTAA
CTGGCTTCAGCAGAGCGCAGATACCAAATACTGTTCTTCTAGTGTAGCCGTAGTTAGGCCACCACTTCAA
GAACTCTGTAGCACCGCCTACATACCTCGCTCTGCTAATCCTGTTACCAGTGGCTGCTGCCAGTGGCGAT
AAGTCGTGTCTTACCGGGTTGGACTCAAGACGATAGTTACCGGATAAGGCGCAGCGGTCGGGCTGAACGG
GGGGTTCGTGCACACAGCCCAGCTTGGAGCGAACGACCTACACCGAACTGAGATACCTACAGCGTGAGCT
ATGAGAAAGCGCCACGCTTCCCGAAGGGAGAAAGGCGGACAGGTATCCGGTAAGCGGCAGGGTCGGAACA
GGAGAGCGCACGAGGGAGCTTCCAGGGGGAAACGCCTGGTATCTTTATAGTCCTGTCGGGTTTCGCCACC
TCTGACTTGAGCGTCGATTTTTGTGATGCTCGTCAGGGGGGCGGAGCCTATGGAAAAACGCCAGCAACGC
GGCCTTTTTACGGTTCCTGGCCTTTTGCTGGCCTTTTGCTCACATGTTCTTTCCTGCGTTATCCCCTGAT
TCTGTGGATAACCGTATTACCGCCTTTGAGTGAGCTGATACCGCTCGCCGCAGCCGAACGACCGAGCGCA
GCGAGTCAGTGAGCGAGGAAGCGGAAGAGCGCCCAATACGCAAACCGCCTCTCCCCGCGCGTTGGCCGAT
TCATTAATGCAGCTGGCACGACAGGTTTCCCGACTGGAAAGCGGGCAGTGAGCGCAACGCAATTAATGTG
AGTTAGCTCACTCATTAGGCACCCCAGGCTTTACACTTTATGCTTCCGGCTCGTATGTTGTGTGGAATTG
TGAGCGGATAACAATTTCACACAGGAAACAGCTATGACCATGATTACGCCAAGCGCGCAATTAACCCTCA
CTAAAGGGAACAAAAGCTGGAGCTGCAAGC
Features (pLannotate 1.2.2; 31 found; start..end, strand, type, name):
      5..231     +  promoter       RSV promoter: Rous sarcoma virus enhancer/promoter
    232..412     +  LTR            5' LTR (truncated): truncated 5' long terminal repeat (LTR) from HIV-1
    459..584     +  misc_feature   HIV-1 Ψ: packaging signal of human immunodeficiency virus type 1
    568..931     +  CDS            HIV-1 gag (fragment): gag protein from human immunodeficiency virus 1; gag
   1077..1310    +  misc_feature   RRE: The Rev response element (RRE) of HIV-1 allows for Rev-dependent mRNA export from the nucleus to the cytoplasm.
   1687..1713    +  CDS            Rev (fragment): human immunodeficiency virus 1 (HIV-1) Rev protein; rev; enhances nuclear export of unspliced and incompletely spliced viral mRNAs
   1720..1743    +  promoter       SV40 promoter (fragment): SV40 early promoter
   1744..1815    +  promoter       SV40 promoter (fragment): SV40 enhancer and early promoter
   1839..1974    +  rep_origin     SV40 ori: SV40 origin of replication
   2020..2616    +  CDS            PuroR (fragment): puromycin N-acetyltransferase; pac from Streptomyces; confers resistance to puromycin
   2665..2782    +  misc_feature   cPPT/CTS: central polypurine tract and central termination sequence of HIV-1
   2847..2913    +  CDS            small t antigen (fragment): SV40 (simian virus 40) small t antigen
   2920..4098    +  promoter       EF-1α promoter: strong constitutive promoter for human elongation factor EF-1α
   4100..6439    +  CDS            ARNT: ARNT_HUMAN - Also known as BHLHE2. Experimental evidence at protein level: Swiss-Prot protein existence level 1. Required for activity of the Ah (dioxin) receptor. This protein is required for the ligand-binding subunit to translocate from the cytosol to the nucleus after ligand binding. The complex then initiates transcription of genes involved in the activation of PAH procarcinogens. The heterodimer binds to core DNA sequence 5'-TACGTG-3' within the hypoxia response element (HRE) of target gene promoters and functions as a transcriptional regulator of the adaptive response to hypoxia (By sim
   6455..6508    +  promoter       U6 promoter (fragment): RNA polymerase III promoter for human U6 snRNA
   6550..7138    +  misc_feature   WPRE: woodchuck hepatitis virus posttranscriptional regulatory element
   7189..7208    +  misc_feature   cPPT/CTS (fragment): central polypurine tract and central termination sequence of HIV-1
   7210..7443    +  LTR            3' LTR (ΔU3): self-inactivating 3' long terminal repeat (LTR) from HIV-1
   7521..7642    +  polyA_signal   SV40 poly(A) signal: SV40 polyadenylation signal
   7682..7817    +  rep_origin     SV40 ori: SV40 origin of replication
   7838..7856    -  promoter       T7 promoter: promoter for bacteriophage T7 RNA polymerase
   7864..8019    +  CDS            lacZα (fragment): LacZα fragment of β-galactosidase; lacZ fragment
   8024..8452    +  rep_origin     f1 ori (sequence partly withheld): f1 bacteriophage origin of replication; arrow indicates direction of (+) strand synthesis
   8505..8609    +  promoter       AmpR promoter: bla
   8610..9470    +  CDS            AmpR: β-lactamase; bla; confers resistance to ampicillin, carbenicillin, and related antibiotics
   9641..10229   +  rep_origin     ori: high-copy-number ColE1/pMB1/pBR322/pUC origin of replication
  10412..10504   +  CDS            lacI (fragment): lac repressor; lacI; The lac repressor binds to the lac operator to inhibit transcription in E. coli. This inhibition can be relieved by adding lactose or isopropyl-β-D-thiogalactopyranoside (IPTG).
  10517..10538   +  protein_bind   CAP binding site: CAP binding activates transcription in the presence of cAMP. E. coli catabolite activator protein
  10553..10583   +  promoter       lac promoter: promoter for the E. coli lac operon
  10587..10609   +  protein_bind   lac operator (fragment): The lac repressor binds to the lac operator to inhibit transcription in E. coli. This inhibition can be relieved by adding lactose or isopropyl-β-D-thiogalactopyranoside (IPTG). lac repressor encoded by lacI
  10652..10670   +  promoter       T3 promoter: promoter for bacteriophage T3 RNA polymerase
