[The description below was written by a language model from this plasmid's Addgene catalogue record and pLannotate feature annotations shown in this document.]
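Description:
TFORF1828 is a lentiviral mammalian expression plasmid built on the pLX_TRC317 backbone, carrying the human ARNT open reading frame (aryl hydrocarbon receptor nuclear translocator, also known as HIF-1β, a bHLH-family transcription factor that partners with the Ah receptor and with hypoxia-response factors). It belongs to a barcoded transcription factor ORF collection. Each clone carries a unique 24-bp barcode so that the overexpressed factor can be identified in pooled screens, for example in directed differentiation studies. The barcode is not annotated in the feature table; it may lie in the short stretch between the ORF and the WPRE, where only a small U6-like fragment is called, but the record does not confirm this.

The sequenced plasmid is about 10.7 kb. In bacteria it is maintained through a high-copy ColE1/pUC origin and ampicillin resistance, and an f1 origin and remnants of a lac/T7/T3 cloning region are also present. The depositor notes a risk of recombination, as is common for LTR-containing plasmids.

The viral cassette has a third-generation, self-inactivating layout. An RSV promoter drives a truncated HIV-1 5' LTR, followed by the Ψ packaging signal with a gag fragment, the RRE for Rev-dependent export, and a cPPT/CTS. The cassette ends in a ΔU3 3' LTR with a downstream SV40 polyadenylation signal.

Two expression units sit within the provirus. An SV40 early promoter drives puromycin N-acetyltransferase for selecting transduced cells. The strong constitutive EF-1α promoter drives ARNT, and a downstream WPRE enhances transcript stability and expression. No epitope tag or fluorescent reporter is annotated.
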