Addgene plasmid #142861: TFORF1828
Purpose: Lentiviral vector for overexpressing transcription factor ORFs with unique 24-bp barcodes. Barcodes facilitate identification of transcription factors in pooled screens.
Depositing lab: Feng Zhang. Depositing organization: Broad Institute. Publication: A transcription factor atlas of directed differentiation. Joung J, Ma S, Tay T, Geiger-Schuller KR, Kirchgatterer PC, Verdine VK, Guo B, Arias-Garcia MA, Allen WE, Singh A, Kuksenko O, Abudayyeh OO, Gootenberg JS, Fu Z, Macrae RK, Buenrostro JD, Regev A, Zhang F. Cell. 2023 Jan 5;186(1):209-229.e26. doi: 10.1016/j.cell.2022.11.026. PubMed 36608654.
Backbone
  Vector backbone: pLX_TRC317
  Backbone manufacturer: Broad Institute Genetic Perturbation Platform
  Backbone size w/o insert (bp): 8264
  Vector type: Mammalian Expression, Lentiviral
  Selectable markers: Puromycin
Growth in bacteria
  Bacterial resistance: Ampicillin, 100 μg/mL
  Growth temperature: 30°C
  Growth strain: NEB Stable
  Copy number: High Copy
Gene/Insert
  Gene/Insert name: ARNT
  Species: H. sapiens (human)
  Insert size (bp): 2429
  Entrez Gene: ARNT (a.k.a. ARNT1, HIF-1-beta, HIF-1beta, HIF1-beta, HIF1B, HIF1BETA, TANGO, bHLHe2)
  Promoter: EF1a
  Cloning method: Unknown
  Sequencing primers: 5′ GGGTGGAGACTGAAGTTAGGCCAG; 3′ CACATAGCGTAAAAGGAGCAACATAG
Terms and licenses: Academic/Nonprofit Terms; Industry Terms: Not Available to Industry
Depositor comments: NM_001286035,XM_017001289,ENST00000515192 . The transcription factor ORF portion of this plasmid was synthesized by Genewiz. Please test multiple small colonies in case of plasmid recombination. To make this collection available in a timely manner, a portion of this collection was not fully sequenced by Addgene. If an Addgene verified full plasmid sequence is not available, please contact us prior to placing an order to request the full sequence.
How to cite: TFORF1828 was a gift from Feng Zhang (Addgene plasmid # 142861 ; http://n2t.net/addgene:142861 ; RRID:Addgene_142861)
