>Addgene plasmid #142861 | TFORF1828 | depositor partial sequence | sequence record 280721 | Insert
ACCGCCACCATGACATCAGATGTACCATCACTGGGTCCAGCCATTGCCTCTGGAAACTCTGGACCTGGAA
TTCAAGGTGGAGGAGCCATTGTCCAGAGGGCTATTAAGCGGCGACCAGGGCTGGATTTTGATGATGATGG
AGAAGGGAACAGTAAATTTTTGAGGTGTGATGATGATCAGATGTCTAACGATAAGGAGCGGTTTGCCAGG
TCGGATGATGAGCAGAGCTCTGCGGATAAAGAGAGACTTGCCAGGGAAAATCACAGTGAAATTGAACGGC
GGCGACGGAACAAGATGACAGCCTACATCACAGAACTGTCAGATATGGTACCCACCTGTAGTGCCCTGGC
TCGAAAACCAGACAAGCTAACCATCTTACGCATGGCAGTTTCTCACATGAAGTCCTTGCGGGGAACTGGC
AACACATCCACTGATGGCTCCTATAAGCCGTCTTTCCTCACTGATCAGGAACTGAAACATTTGATCTTGG
AGGCAGCAGATGGCTTTCTGTTTATTGTCTCATGTGAGACAGGCAGGGTGGTGTATGTGTCTGACTCCGT
GACTCCTGTTTTGAACCAGCCACAGTCTGAATGGTTTGGCAGCACACTCTATGATCAGGTGCACCCAGAT
GATGTGGATAAACTTCGTGAGCAGCTTTCCACTTCAGAAAATGCCCTGACAGGGCGTATCCTGGATCTAA
AGACTGGAACAGTGAAAAAGGAAGGTCAGCAGTCTTCCATGAGAATGTGTATGGGCTCAAGGAGATCGTT
TATTTGCCGAATGAGGTGTGGCAGTAGCTCTGTGGACCCAGTTTCTGTGAATAGGCTGAGCTTTGTGAGG
AACAGATGCAGGAATGGACTTGGCTCTGTAAAGGATGGGGAACCTCACTTCGTGGTGGTCCACTGCACAG
GCTACATCAAGGCCTGGCCCCCAGCAGATGATGACCCAGAGGCTGGCCAGGGAAGCAAGTTTTGCCTAGT
GGCCATTGGCAGATTGCAGGTAACTAGTTCTCCCAACTGTACAGACATGAGTAATGTTTGTCAACCAACA
GAGTTCATCTCCCGACACAACATTGAGGGTATCTTCACTTTTGTGGATCACCGCTGTGTGGCTACTGTTG
GCTACCAGCCACAGGAACTCTTAGGAAAGAATATTGTAGAATTCTGTCATCCTGAAGACCAGCAGCTTCT
AAGAGACAGCTTCCAACAGGTAGTGAAATTAAAAGGCCAAGTGCTGTCTGTCATGTTCCGGTTCCGGTCT
AAGAACCAAGAATGGCTCTGGATGAGAACCAGCTCCTTTACTTTCCAGAACCCTTACTCAGATGAAATTG
AGTACATCATCTGTACCAACACCAATGTGAAGAACTCTAGCCAAGAACCACGGCCTACACTCTCCAACAC
AATCCAGAGGCCACAACTAGGTCCCACAGCTAATTTACCCCTGGAGATGGGCTCAGGACAGCTGGCACCC
AGGCAGCAGCAACAGCAAACAGAATTGGACATGGTACCAGGAAGAGATGGACTGGCCAGCTACAATCATT
CCCAGGTGGTTCAGCCTGTGACAACCACAGGACCAGAACACAGCAAGCCCCTTGAGAAGTCAGATGGTTT
ATTTGCCCAGGATAGAGATCCAAGATTTTCAGAAATCTATCACAACATCAATGCGGATCAGAGTAAAGGC
ATCTCCTCCAGCACTGTCCCTGCCACCCAACAGCTATTCTCCCAGGGCAACACATTCCCTCCTACCCCCC
GGCCGGCAGAGAATTTCAGGAATAGTGGCCTAGCCCCTCCTGTAACCATTGTCCAGCCATCAGCTTCTGC
AGGACAGATGTTGGCCCAGATTTCCCGCCACTCCAACCCCACCCAAGGAGCAACCCCAACTTGGACCCCT
ACTACCCGCTCAGGCTTTTCTGCCCAGCAGGTGGCTACCCAGGCTACTGCTAAGACTCGTACTTCCCAGT
TTGGTGTGGGCAGCTTTCAGACTCCATCCTCCTTCAGCTCCATGTCCCTCCCTGGTGCCCCAACTGCATC
GCCTGGTGCTGCTGCCTACCCTAGTCTCACCAATCGTGGATCTAACTTTGCTCCTGAGACTGGACAGACT
GCAGGACAATTCCAGACACGGACAGCAGAGGGTGTGGGTGTCTGGCCACAGTGGCAGGGCCAGCAGCCTC
ATCATCGTTCAAGTTCTAGTGAGCAACATGTTCAACAACCGCCAGCACAGCAACCTGGCCAGCCTGAGGT
CTTCCAGGAGATGCTGTCCATGCTGGGAGATCAGAGCAACAGCTACAACAATGAAGAATTCCCTGATCTA
ACTATGTTTCCCCCCTTTTCAGAATAGTAATGAACTAGTCCGTAACTTGAAAGTATTTCGATTTCTTGGC
TTTATATATCTTGTGGAAAGGACGATAAGTACTGTCGACCTACTGCCCA
