>Addgene plasmid #142861 | TFORF1828 | depositor partial sequence | sequence record 280722 | Barcode
TAAGTACTGTCGACCTACTGCCCA
